>Addgene plasmid #68542 | pOPTXGARE | depositor full sequence | sequence record 121994 | pOPTXGARE sequence 7198 bps
AGCCCGCTCGACGGCGGGCTGTTGGATGGGGATCGCCTGAATCGCCCCATCATCCAGCCAGAAAGTGAGG
GAGCCACGGTTGATGAGAGCTTTGTTGTAGGTGGACCAGTTGGTGATTTTGAACTTTTGCTTTGCCACGG
AACGGTCTGCGTTGTCGGGAAGATGCGTGATCTGATCCTTCAACTCAGCAAAAGTTCGATTTATTCAACA
AAGCCACGTTGTGTCTCAAAATCTCTGATGTTACATTGCACAAGATAAAAATATATCATCATGAACAATA
AAACTGTCTGCTTACATAAACAGTAATACAAGGGGTGTTATGAGCCATATTCAACGGGAAACGTCTTGCT
CCAGGCCGCGATTAAATTCCAACATGGATGCTGATTTATATGGGTATAAATGGGCTCGCGATAATGTCGG
GCAATCAGGTGCGACAATCTATGGATTGTATGGGAAGCCCGATGCGCCAGAGTTGTTTCTGAAACATGGC
AAAGGTAGCGTTGCCAATGATGTTACAGATGAGATGGTCAGACTAAACTGGCTGACGGAATTTATGCCTC
TTCCGACCATCAAGCATTTTATCCGTACTCCTGATGATGCATGGTTACTCACCACTGCGATCCCAGGGAA
AACAGCATTCCAGGTATTAGAAGAATATCCTGATTCAGGTGAAAATATTGTTGATGCGCTGGCAGTGTTC
CTGCGCCGGTTGCATTCGATTCCTGTTTGTAATTGTCCTTTTAACAGCGATCGCGTATTTCGTCTCGCTC
AGGCGCAATCACGAATGAATAACGGTTTGGTTGATGCGAGTGATTTTGATGACGAGCGTAATGGCTGGCC
TGTTGAACAAGTCTGGAAAGAAATGCATAAACTTTTGCCATTCTCACCGGATTCAGTCGTCACTCATGGT
GATTTCTCACTTGATAACCTTATTTTTGACGAGGGGAAATTAATAGGTTGTATTGATGTTGGACGAGTCG
GAATCGCAGACCGATACCAGGATCTTGCCATCCTATGGAACTGCCTCGGTGAGTTTTCTCCTTCATTACA
GAAACGGCTTTTTCAAAAATATGGTATTGATAATCCTGATATGAATAAATTGCAGTTTCATTTGATGCTC
GATGAGTTTTTCTAATCAGAATTGGTTAATTGGTTGTAACCATGACCAAAATCCCTTAACGTGAGTTTTC
TTCCACTGAGCGTCAGACCCCGTAGAAAAGATCAAAGGATCTTCTTGAGATCCTTTTTTTCTGCGCGTAA
TCTGCTGCTTGCAAACAAAAAAACCACCGCTACCAGCGGTGGTTTGTTTGCCGGATCAAGAGCTACCAAC
TCTTTTTCCGAAGGTAACTGGCTTCAGCAGAGCGCAGATACCAAATACTGTCCTTCTAGTGTAGCCGTAG
TTAGGCCACCACTTCAAGAACTCTGTAGCACCGCCTACATACCTCGCTCTGCTAATCCTGTTACCAGTGG
CTGCTGCCAGTGGCGATAAGTCGTGTCTTACCGGGTTGGACTCAAGACGATAGTTACCGGATAAGGCGCA
GCGGTCGGGCTGAACGGGGGGTTCGTGCACACAGCCCAGCTTGGAGCGAACGACCTACACCGAACTGAGA
TACCTACAGCGTGAGCTATGAGAAAGCGCCACGCTTCCCGAAGGGAGAAAGGCGGACAGGTATCCGGTAA
GCGGCAGGGTCGGAACAGGAGAGCGCACGAGGGAGCTTCCAGGGGGAAACGCCTGGTATCTTTATAGTCC
TGTCGGGTTTCGCCACCTCTGACTTGAGCGTCGATTTTTGTGATGCTCGTCAGGGGGGCGGAGCCTATGG
AAAAACGCCAGCAACGCGGCCTTTTTACGGTTCCTGGCCTTTTGCTGGCCTTTTGCTCACATGAGATCTC
AAACAAACACATACAGCGACTTAGTTTACCCGCCAATATATCCTGTCAAGGCCTATCAACAAGTTTGTAC
AAAAAAGCAGGCTGAAACGTTTTTCGTTAAAAACTTCACCGTAAATTCCAACAAATGTCAAACAAAAAAA
TTATCAGAACTATCCAACAAATTGGTCATATAATTATTCAATGGAAACGTTTCCAATAAATTCGTGATAA
ATGCAGATTTCCAACGATCATATTCCAACAAATATATGTTCTATTGAAAATTTATTGGAAACATATAATT
CTTACAAATTAACCGCATAGATAGCTGTTGGAATTAAGCTTTTTTCTTGTAGATCAAATTGAAAATATTT
TTCACCACATCCATCATTTTCTTGATTTATTGTATATAAATATGTACATTAGATTTCTAATTACTTTATC
AACTTTTGTGAAATCCATAAAATTTTCTTAAAATTAAATTATGATGATATTGTAAACTTGATTAGTTCTT
TTAATGTTAAGTTTCTACTAGTACTGACGGAAAGGGTTGAACTCACATTGATGGGAAGGGAAGATCGTCA
AAGATTGTCATCATAATCAAATCGCAACTATATATATTCAGCCGTAAATGTCAAGAAAACATTGTAGTAA
ACAATAGTTTATGCCCCAGAGCCACAGGCCAAAGTTGAAATTTTCTTGTAATGATGATGATGATGATGCA
TTTTAAACATATTGGACAGTGGGTCCATTTCTTCCCACTACTCTAATACACTAAGAAGTTTAGTAAACTT
AATTATTTGATATATTTAAGTTTTAAATTAGTTACACAATTTATTCAATAGTATTTTGATATTTTTCTAA
TAACTAAAACCATAATTTTAAAAATGAACTTCTCTATAAGAATTCATTGTTTCTCTTTTTACACAAAAGT
TGATTTAAGAATTTTTTTTACTTTTTATTAGAAAGATTTATATTTATTGGATATTGATATTGAAGTCTAG
TTTCTAACAAAAATTCCTAACAAAGAGAGCCTAACAAAGAGAGCCTAACAAAGAGAGCCTAACAAAGAGA
GCCTAACAAAGAGAATGTAGAAATAGTTGATTAATATTGGATAATATTTTTCTAGTTTCTCTTTCATGAT
TCTTTTAAAAATGAACGAGACATTATAAGTACCTCCTCGCTCCCCACCTAGTTAATTTAACTTTGTGCCA
ACTCCTAAAGCCAAACTTATATCTTCCTTTGTTTGACATAATACAAGAAAAAAAGAAAAGAGCTATGGAC
CCAGCTTTCTTGTACAAAGTGGTTGCCATGGAAGACGCCAAAAACATAAAGAAAGGCCCGGCGCCATTCT
ATCCGCTGGAAGATGGAACCGCTGGAGAGCAACTGCATAAGGCTATGAAGAGATACGCCCTGGTTCCTGG
AACAATTGCTTTTACAGATGCACATATCGAGGTGGACATCACTTACGCTGAGTACTTCGAAATGTCCGTT
CGGTTGGCAGAAGCTATGAAACGATATGGGCTGAATACAAATCACAGAATCGTCGTATGCAGTGAAAACT
CTCTTCAATTCTTTATGCCGGTGTTGGGCGCGTTATTTATCGGAGTTGCAGTTGCGCCCGCGAACGACAT
TTATAATGAACGTGAATTGCTCAACAGTATGGGCATTTCGCAGCCTACCGTGGTGTTCGTTTCCAAAAAG
GGGTTGCAAAAAATTTTGAACGTGCAAAAAAAGCTCCCAATCATCCAAAAAATTATTATCATGGATTCTA
AAACGGATTACCAGGGATTTCAGTCGATGTACACGTTCGTCACATCTCATCTACCTCCCGGTTTTAATGA
ATACGATTTTGTGCCAGAGTCCTTCGATAGGGACAAGACAATTGCACTGATCATGAACTCCTCTGGATCT
ACTGGTCTGCCTAAAGGTGTCGCTCTGCCTCATAGAACTGCCTGCGTGAGATTCTCGCATGCCAGAGATC
CTATTTTTGGCAATCAAATCATTCCGGATACTGCGATTTTAAGTGTTGTTCCATTCCATCACGGTTTTGG
AATGTTTACTACACTCGGATATTTGATATGTGGATTTCGAGTCGTCTTAATGTATAGATTTGAAGAAGAG
CTGTTTCTGAGGAGCCTTCAGGATTACAAGATTCAAAGTGCGCTGCTGGTGCCAACCCTATTCTCCTTCT
TCGCCAAAAGCACTCTGATTGACAAATACGATTTATCTAATTTACACGAAATTGCTTCTGGTGGCGCTCC
CCTCTCTAAGGAAGTCGGGGAAGCGGTTGCCAAGAGGTTCCATCTGCCAGGTATCAGGCAAGGATATGGG
CTCACTGAGACTACATCAGCTATTCTGATTACACCCGAGGGGGATGATAAACCGGGCGCGGTCGGTAAAG
TTGTTCCATTTTTTGAAGCGAAGGTTGTGGATCTGGATACCGGGAAAACGCTGGGCGTTAATCAAAGAGG
CGAACTGTGTGTGAGAGGTCCTATGATTATGTCCGGTTATGTAAACAATCCGGAAGCGACCAACGCCTTG
ATTGACAAGGATGGATGGCTACATTCTGGAGACATAGCTTACTGGGACGAAGACGAACACTTCTTCATCG
TTGACCGCCTGAAGTCTCTGATTAAGTACAAAGGCTATCAGGTGGCTCCCGCTGAATTGGAATCCATCTT
GCTCCAACACCCCAACATCTTCGACGCAGGTGTCGCAGGTCTTCCCGACGATGACGCCGGTGAACTTCCC
GCCGCCGTTGTTGTTTTGGAGCACGGAAAGACGATGACGGAAAAAGAGATCGTGGATTACGTCGCCAGTC
AAGTAACAACCGCGAAAAAGTTGCGCGGAGGAGTTGTGTTTGTGGACGAAGTACCGAAAGGTCTTACCGG
AAAACTCGACGCAAGAAAAATCAGAGAGATCCTCATAAAGGCCAAGAAGGGCGGAAAGATCGCCGTGTAA
TTCTAGATCACTGGATTTTAGGAATTAGAAATTTTATTGATAGAAGTATTTTACAAATACAAATACATAC
TAAGGGTTTCTTATATGCTCAACACATGAGCGAAACCCTATAAGAACCCTAATTCCCTTATCTGGAATTC
GATATCAAGCTTATCGATACCGTCGACCTCGAGGGGGGGCCCGGTACCCAATTCGCCCTATAGTGAGTCG
TATTACAATTCACTGGCCGTCGTTTTACAACGTCGTGACTGGGAAAACCCTGGCGTTACCCAACTTAATC
GCCTTGCAGCACATCCCCCTTTCGCCAGCTGGCGTAATAGCGAAGAGGCCCGCACCGATCGCCCTTCCCA
ACAGTTGCGCAGCCTGAATGGCGAATGGCGCGAAATTGTAAACGTTAATGTTATCGATACATGAGAATTA
AGGGAGTCACGTTATGACCCCCGCCGATGACGCGGGACAAGCCGTTTTACGTTTGGAACTGACAGAACCG
CAACGTTGAAGGAGCCACTCAGCCGCGGGTTTCTGGAGTTTAATGAGCTAAGCACATACGTCAGAAACCA
TTATTGCGCGTTCAAAAGTCGCCTAAGGTCACTATCAGCTAGCAAATATTTCTTGTCAAAAATGCTCCAC
TGACGTTCCATAAATTCCCCTCGGTATCCAATTAGAGTCTCATATTCACTCTCAACTCGATCGAGGCATG
ATTGAACAAGATGGATTGCACGCAGGTTCTCCGGCCGCTTGGGTGGAGAGGCTATTCGGCTATGACTGGG
CACAACAGACAATCGGCTGCTCTGATGCCGCCGTGTTCCGGCTGTCAGCGCAGGGGCGCCCGGTTCTTTT
TGTCAAGACCGACCTGTCCGGTGCCCTGAATGAACTCCAAGACGAGGCAGCGCGGCTATCGTGGCTGGCC
ACGACGGGCGTTCCTTGCGCAGCTGTGCTCGACGTTGTCACTGAAGCGGGAAGGGACTGGCTGCTATTGG
GCGAAGTGCCGGGGCAGGATCTCCTGTCATCTCACCTTGCTCCTGCCGAGAAAGTATCCATCATGGCTGA
TGCAATGCGGCGGCTGCATACGCTTGATCCGGCTACCTGCCCATTCGACCACCAAGCGAAACATCGCATC
GAGCGAGGACGTACTCGGATGGAAGCCGGTCTTGTCGATCAGGATGATCTGGACGAAGAGCATCAGGGGC
TCGCGCCAGCCGAACTGTTCGCCAGGCTCAAGGCGCGGATGCCCGACGGCGAGGATCTCGTCGTGACCCA
GGGCGATGCCTGCTTGCCGAATATCATGGTGGAAAATGGCCGCTTTTCTGGATTCATCGACTGTGGCCGG
CTGGGTGTGGCGGACCGCTATCAGGACATAGCGTTGGCTACCCGTGATATTGCTGAAGAGCTTGGCGGCG
AATGGGCTGACCGCTTCCTCGTGCTTTACGGTATCGCCGCTCCCGATTCGCAGCGCATCGCCTTCTATCG
CCTTCTTGACGAGTTCTTCTGAGCGGGACTCTGGGGTTCGGACTCTAGCTAGAGTCAAGCAGATCGTTCA
AACATTTGGCAATAAAGTTTCTTAAGATTGAATCCTGTTGCCGGTCTTGCGATGATTATCATATAATTTC
TGTTGAATTACGTTAAGCATGTAATAATTAACATGTAATGCATGACGTTATTTATGAGATGGGTTTTTTG
ATTAGAGTCCCGCAATTATACATTTAATACGCGATAGAAAACAAAATATAGCGCGCAAACTAGGATAAAT
TATCGCGCGCGGTGTCATCTATGTTACTAGATCGACCGGCATGCAAGCTGATAACGTTACACCACAATAT
ATCCTGCCAAGATCTAATTCCGGGGATCGGAAATCCAGAAGCCCGAGAGGTTGCCGCCTTTCGGGCTTTT
TCTTTTTCAAAAAAAAAAATTTATAAAACGATCTGTTGCGGCCGGCCGCCGGGTTGTGGGCAAAGGCGCT
GGCGCTCGACGGTGGGCAACCGCTTGCGGTTGTCCACGGGCGGAGCCGGTGCGCGTAGCGCATTGTCCAC
AAGCCAAGGGCGACCAATAATTGATATATATATTCATAATTGAAAAGCTAATTGAACATACTACTTGCTG
TAACTACTTGCCGGAGCGAGGGGTGTTTGCAAGCTGTTGATCTGAAAGGGCTATTAGCGTTCTCACGTGC
CTTTTTGATTAGCGATTTCACGTGACCTTATTAGCGATTTCACGTACTCCGATTAGCGATTTCACGTACC
CTGATTAGCGATTTCACGTGGATAGTTTTTGGAGCGGGCCGGAAAGCCCCGTGAATCAAGGCTTTGCGGG
GCATTAGCGGTTTCACGTGGATAACTACCCTCTATCCACAGGCTTCCGGGGATAAAAA
Features (pLannotate 1.2.2; 18 found; start..end, strand, type, name):
     34..135     -  CDS            TRA2_ECOLX (fragment): Protein predicted: Swiss-Prot protein existence level 4. Required for transposition of transposon Tn903. From Escherichia coli.
    320..1135    +  CDS            KanR: aminoglycoside phosphotransferase; aph(3')-Ia; confers resistance to kanamycin in bacteria or G418 (Geneticin®) in eukaryotes
   1235..1823    +  rep_origin     ori: high-copy-number ColE1/pMB1/pBR322/pUC origin of replication
   1914..1938    -  misc_feature   RB T-DNA repeat: right border repeat from nopaline C58 T-DNA
   1949..1973    +  protein_bind   attB1: mutant version of attB; recombination site for the Gateway® BP reaction BP Clonase™
   2571..2590    -  CDS            capTEV™ (fragment): composite tag for in vivo biotinylation, TEV protease cleavage, and 6xHis tagging
   3149..3173    -  protein_bind   attB2: mutant version of attB; recombination site for the Gateway® BP reaction BP Clonase™
   3178..4830    +  CDS            luciferase: firefly luciferase; luc+; enhanced luc+ version of the luciferase gene
   4846..4965    -  polyA_signal   CaMV poly(A) signal (fragment): cauliflower mosaic virus polyadenylation signal
   4964..5018    +  misc_feature   MCS (fragment): pBluescript multiple cloning site
   5027..5045    -  promoter       T7 promoter: promoter for bacteriophage T7 RNA polymerase
   5048..5205    +  CDS            lacZα (fragment): LacZα fragment of β-galactosidase; lacZ fragment
   5213..5229    -  rep_origin     M13 ori (fragment): M13 bacteriophage origin of replication; arrow indicates direction of (+) strand synthesis
   5315..5494    +  promoter       NOS promoter: nopaline synthase promoter
   5528..6322    +  CDS            NeoR/KanR: aminoglycoside phosphotransferase from Tn5; aph(3')-II (or nptII); confers resistance to neomycin, kanamycin, and G418 (Geneticin®)
   6362..6613    +  terminator     NOS terminator: nopaline synthase terminator and poly(A) signal
   6637..6659    -  misc_feature   LB T-DNA repeat: left border repeat from nopaline C58 T-DNA (truncated)
   6792..29      -  rep_origin     pSa ori (across the origin): origin of replication from bacterial plasmid pSa
