[The description below was written by a language model from this plasmid's Addgene catalogue record and pLannotate feature annotations shown in this document.]
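Description:
pOPTXGARE is a promoter-reporter plasmid built on the Gateway-compatible pLUC Trap3 backbone and listed for both bacterial and plant expression. It has the layout of a T-DNA binary vector. Outside the nopaline-type right and left border repeats lie a bacterial kanamycin resistance gene (aph(3')-Ia), a ColE1/pMB1-type origin for E. coli and a pSa origin, which supports replication in Agrobacterium when helper functions are supplied. The catalogue entry calls the plasmid low copy, although the annotated ColE1-family origin is generically labelled high copy. The catalogue also gives a total size of about 8.3 kb, while the deposited full sequence used for annotation is 7,198 nt; the record does not explain this difference.

Within the T-DNA, the insert sits between attB1 and attB2 sites left by Gateway recombination, directly upstream of the firefly luc+ luciferase coding sequence and a fragment of the CaMV polyadenylation signal. The insert is about 1.1 kb of the Arabidopsis thaliana OPTX (NTL1, AT1G33440) promoter, modified by placing five copies of a gibberellic acid response element (GARE), separated by short linkers, roughly 190 bp upstream of the ATG. Luciferase output therefore reports the activity of this engineered promoter. A short capTEV match inside the insert is probably a spurious annotation. A NOS promoter-nptII-NOS terminator cassette next to the left border provides kanamycin selection of transformed plant cells, and small lacZα, T7 promoter and multiple cloning site remnants are carried over from the backbone. The stated purpose is a cyclic nucleotide-sensitive luminescent reporter that can be used in bacteria or plant cells.
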