Addgene plasmid #68542: pOPTXGARE
Purpose: cyclic nucleotide reporter for bacteria or plant cells
Depositing lab: Helen Irving. Depositing organization: Monash University. Publication: A cyclic nucleotide sensitive promoter reporter system suitable for bacteria and plant cells. Wheeler JI, Freihat L, Irving HR. BMC Biotechnol. 2013 Nov 9;13:97. doi: 10.1186/1472-6750-13-97. PubMed 24206622.
Backbone
  Vector backbone: pLUC Trap3 (GW)
  Backbone manufacturer: Calderon-Villalobos et al 2006 Plant Physiol 141:3-14 (GenBank: AY968054.1)
  Backbone size w/o insert (bp): 7272
  Total vector size (bp): 8300
  Vector type: Bacterial Expression, Plant Expression
  Selectable markers: Kanamycin
Growth in bacteria
  Bacterial resistance: Kanamycin, 50 μg/mL
  Growth temperature: 37°C
  Growth strain: DH5alpha
  Copy number: Low Copy
Gene/Insert
  Gene/Insert name: OPTX promoter with GARE (alt names: NTL1 promoter with GARE; AT1G33440)
  Species: A. thaliana (mustard weed)
  Insert size (bp): 1080
  Mutation: 5x GARE inserted 190 bp 5' pf ATG (GARE = taacaaa)
  GenBank ID: NM_102069.3
  Entrez Gene: AT1G33440 (a.k.a. AT1G33440, F10C21.11, F10C21_11)
  Promoter: OPTX promoter with GARE
  Tag / fusion protein: luciferase (C terminal on backbone)
  Cloning method: Gateway Cloning
  Sequencing primers: 5′ pBR322ori-F GGGAAACGCCTGGTATCTTT; 3′ lucNRev
Terms and licenses: Academic/Nonprofit Terms; Industry Terms: Not Available to Industry
Depositor comments: linker sequence between inserted GARE is 5' gagagcc 3'
How to cite: pOPTXGARE was a gift from Helen Irving (Addgene plasmid # 68542 ; http://n2t.net/addgene:68542 ; RRID:Addgene_68542)
