>Addgene plasmid #68542 | pOPTXGARE | addgene partial sequence | sequence record 121995 | pBR322ori-F 5'-GGGAAACGCCTGGTATCTTT-3'
TTGAGCGTCGATTTTTGTGATGCTCGTCAGGGGGGCGGAGCCTATGGAAAAACGCCAGCAACGCGGCCTT
TTTACGGTTCCTGGCCTTTTGCTGGCCTTTTGCTCACATGAGATCTCAAACAAACACATACAGCGACTTA
GTTTACCCGCCAATATATCCTGTCAAGGCCTATCAACAAGTTTGTACAAAAAAGCAGGCTGAAACGTTTT
TCGTTAAAAACTTCACCGTAAATTCCAACAAATGTCAAACAAAAAAATTATCAGAACTATCCAACAAATT
GGTCATATAATTATTCAATGGAAACGTTTCCAATAAATTCGTGATAAATGCAGATTTCCAACGATCATAT
TCCAACAAATATATGTTCTATTGAAAATTTATTGGANNCATATAATTCTTACAAATTAACCGCATAGATA
GCTGTTGGAATTAAGCTTTTTTCTTGTAGATCAAATTGAAAATATTTTTCACCACATCCATCATTTTCTT
GATTTATTGTATATAAATATGTACATTAGATTTCTAATTACTTTATCAACTTTTGTGAAATCCATAAAAT
TTTCTTAAAATTAAATTATGATGATATTGTAAACTTGATTAGTTCTTTTAATGTTAAGTTTCTACTAG
