>Addgene plasmid #68542 | pOPTXGARE | addgene partial sequence | sequence record 122004 | LucNRev 5'-CCTTATGCAGTTGCTCTCC-3'
GCCGGGCCTTTCTTTATGTTTTTGGCGTCTTCCATGGCAACCACTTTGTACAAGAAAGCTGGGTCCATAG
CTCTTTTCTTTTTTTCTTGTATTATGTCAAACAAAGGAAGATATAAGTTTGGCTTTAGGAGTTGGCACAA
AGTTAAATTAACTAGGTGGGGAGCGAGGAGGTACTTATAATGTCTCGTTCATTTTTAAAAGAATCATGAA
AGAGAAACTAGAAAAATATTATCCAATATTAATCAACTATTTCTACATTCTCTTTGTTAGGCTCTCTTTG
TTAGGCTCTCTTTGTTAGGCTCTCTTTGTTAGGCTCTCTTTGTTAGGAATTTTTGTTAGAAACTAGACTT
CAATATCAATATCCAATAAATATAAATCTTTCTAATAAAAAGTAAAAAAAATTCTTAAATCAACTTTTGT
GTAAAAAGAGAAACAATGAATTCTTATAGAGAAGTTCATTTTTAAAATTATGGTTTTAGTTATTANAAAA
ATATCAAAATACTATTGAATAAATTGTGTAACTAATTTAAAACTTAAATATATCAAATAATTAAGTTTAC
TAAACTTCTTAGTGTATTAGAGTAGTGGGAAGAAATGGACCCACTGTCCAATATGTTTAAAATGCATCAT
CATCATCATCATTACAAGAAAATTTCAACTTTGGCCTGTGGCTCTGG
